>Addgene plasmid #172911 | pGP-CAG-Ace2N-4AA-mNeon A122D-WPRE-bGH-polyA | addgene full sequence | sequence record 341111 | Addgene NGS Result
GGTCGACATTGATTATTGACTAGTTATTAATAGTAATCAATTACGGGGTCATTAGTTCATAGCCCATATA
TGGAGTTCCGCGTTACATAACTTACGGTAAATGGCCCGCCTGGCTGACCGCCCAACGACCCCCGCCCATT
GACGTCAATAATGACGTATGTTCCCATAGTAACGCCAATAGGGACTTTCCATTGACGTCAATGGGTGGAG
TATTTACGGTAAACTGCCCACTTGGCAGTACATCAAGTGTATCATATGCCAAGTACGCCCCCTATTGACG
TCAATGACGGTAAATGGCCCGCCTGGCATTATGCCCAGTACATGACCTTATGGGACTTTCCTACTTGGCA
GTACATCTACGTATTAGTCATCGCTATTACCATGGTCGAGGTGAGCCCCACGTTCTGCTTCACTCTCCCC
ATCTCCCCCCCCTCCCCACCCCCAATTTTGTATTTATTTATTTTTTAATTATTTTGTGCAGCGATGGGGG
CGGGGGGGGGGGGGGGGCGCGCCRGGGGGGGSGGGGGGGGGSGGGGGGSGGGGSGGGGSGRGGCGGRGAG
GKGCGGCGGCAGCCAATCAGAGCGGCGCGCTCCGAAAGTTTCCTTTTATGGCGAGGCGGCGGCGGCGGCG
GCCCTATAAAAAGCGAAGCGCGCGGCGGGCGGGAGTCGCTGCGCGCTGCCTTCGCCCCGTGCCCCGCTCC
GCCGCCGCCTCGCGCCGCCCGCCCCGGCTCTGACTGACCGCGTTACTCCCACAGGTGAGCGGGCGGGACG
GCCCTTCTCCTCCGGGCTGTAATTAGCGCTTGGTTTAATGACGGCTTGTTTCTTTTCTGTGGCTGCGTGA
AAGCCTTGAGGGGCTCCGGGAGGGCCCTTTGTGCGGGGGGAGCGGCTCGGGGGGTGCGTGCGTGTGTGTG
TGCGTGGGGAGCGCCGCGTGCGGCTCCGCGCTGCCCGGCGGCTGTGAGCGCTGCGGGCGCGGCGCGGGGC
TTTGTGCGCTCCGCAGTGTGCGCGAGGGGAGCGCGGCCGGGGGCGGTGCCCCGCGGTGCGGGGGGGGCTG
CGAGGGGAACAAAGGCTGCGTGCGGGGTGTGTGCGTGGGGGGGTGAGCAGGGGGTGTGGGCGCGTCGGTC
GGGCTGCAACCCCCCCTGCACCCCCCTCCCCGAGTTGCTGAGCACGGCCCGGCTTCGGGTGCGGGGCTCC
GTACGGGGCGTGGCGCGGGGCTCGCCGTGCCGGGCGGGGGGTGGCGGCAGGTGGGGGTGCCGGGCGGGGC
GGGGCCGCCTCGGGCCGGGGAGGGCTCGGGGGAGGGGCGCGGCGGCCCCCGGAGCGCCGGCGGCTGTCGA
GGCGCGGCGAGCCGCAGCCATTGCCTTTTATGGTAATCGTGCGAGAGGGCGCAGGGACTTCCTTTGTCCC
AAATCTGTGCGGAGCCGAAATCTGGGAGGCGCCGCCGCACCCCCTCTAGCGGGCGCGGGGCGAAGCGGTG
CGGCGCCGGCAGGAAGGAAATGGGCGGGGAGGGCCTTCGTGCGTCGCCGCGCCGCCGTCCCCTTCTCCCT
CTCCAGCCTCGGGGCTGTCCGCGGGGGGACGGCTGCCTTCGGGGGGGACGGGGCAGGGCGGGGTTCGGCT
TCTGGCGTGTGACCGGCGGCTCTAGAGCCTCTGCTAACCATGTTCATGCCTTCTTCTTTTTCCTACAGCT
CCTGGGCAACGTGCTGGTTATTGTGCTGTCTCATCATTTTGGCAAAGAATTCGGTACCGCGGGCCCGGGA
ACCGGTGCCGCCACCATGGCTGACGTGGAAACCGAGACCGGCATGATTGCACAGTGGATTGTCTTTGCTA
TTATGGCTGCTGCTGCTATTGCTTTTGGAGTGGCTGTGCACTTTCGGCCTTCAGAGCTGAAGAGCGCATA
CTATATCAACATTGCCATCTGCACTATCGCCGCTACCGCTTACTATGCAATGGCCGTGAACTACCAGGAC
CTGACAATGAATGGTGAAAGGCAGGTGGTCTACGCAAGATATATTAACTGGGTGCTGACCACACCACTGC
TCCTGCTCGATCTCATCGTCATGACCAAGATGGGCGGAGTGATGATTTCTTGGGTCATCGGCGCAGACAT
TTTCATGATCGTGTTTGGTATTCTGGGCGACTTCGAGGATGAACACAAGTTCAAATGGGTGTACTTTATC
GCTGGATGTGTGATGCAGGCAGTCCTGACATACGGGATGTATAACGCCACTTGGAAAGACGATCTGAAGA
AAAGCCCCGAGTACCATAGCTCCTATGTCAGTCTGCTCGTCTTCCTGTCAATCCTCTGGGTGTTTTATCC
TGTCGTGTGGGCTTTCGGGTCTGGTAGTGGCGTGCTGTCCGTCGACAATGAGGCCATTCTCATGGGAATC
CTGGATGTGCTCGCTAAGCCACTGTTTGGAATGGGGTGCCTCATTGCCCATGAGACTATCTTCAAGAAGA
TGCTGAGGTCTCTCCCAGCGACACATGAGTTACACATCTTTGGCTCCATCAACGGTGTGGACTTTGACAT
GGTGGGTCAGGGCACCGGCAATCCAAATGATGGTTATGAGGAGTTAAACCTGAAGTCCACCAAGGGTGAC
CTCCAGTTCTCCCCCTGGATTCTGGTCCCTCATATCGGGTATGGCTTCCATCAGTACCTGCCCTACCCTG
ACGGGATGTCGCCTTTCCAGGCCGCCATGGTAGATGGCTCCGGATACCAAGTCCATCGCACAATGCAGTT
TGAAGATGGTGCCTCCCTTACTGTTAACTACCGCTACACCTACGAGGGAAGCCACATCAAAGGAGAGGCC
CAGGTGAAGGGGACTGGTTTCCCTGCTGACGGTCCTGTGATGACCAACTCGCTGACCGCTGCGGACTGGT
GCAGGTCGAAGAAGACTTACCCCAACGACAAAACCATCATCAGTACCTTTAAGTGGAGTTACACCACTGG
AAATGGCAAGCGCTACAGGAGCACTGCGCGGACCACCTACACCTTTGCCAAGCCAATGGCGGCTAACTAT
CTGAAGAACCAGCCGATGTACGTGTTCCGTAAGACGGAGCTCAAGCACTCCAAGACCGAGCTCAACTTCA
AGGAGTGGCAAAAGGCCTTTACCGATGTGATGGGCATGGACGAGCTGTACAAGAAGAGCAGGATCACCAG
CGAGGGCGAGTACATCCCCCTGGACCAGATCGACATCAACGTGTTCTGCTACGAGAACGAGGTGTAAGAA
TTCGATATCGGTACCGATGAATAGCTCGAGGTACCGATGAATAGCTAAGGTCGAGGCCGCAGGTAAGTAT
CAAGGTTACAAGACAGGTTTAAGGAGACCAATAGAAACTGGGCTTGTCGAGACAGAGAAGACTCTTGCGT
TTCTGATAGGCACCTATTGGTCTTACTGACATCCACTTTGCCTTTCTCTCCACAGGTGTCGACAATCAAC
CTCTGGATTACAAAATTTGTGAAAGATTGACTGGTATTCTTAACTATGTTGCTCCTTTTACGCTATGTGG
ATACGCTGCTTTAATGCCTTTGTATCATGCTATTGCTTCCCGTATGGCTTTCATTTTCTCCTCCTTGTAT
AAATCCTGGTTGCTGTCTCTTTATGAGGAGTTGTGGCCCGTTGTCAGGCAACGTGGCGTGGTGTGCACTG
TGTTTGCTGACGCAACCCCCACTGGTTGGGGCATTGCCACCACCTGTCAGCTCCTTTCCGGGACTTTCGC
TTTCCCCCTCCCTATTGCCACGGCGGAACTCATCGCCGCCTGCCTTGCCCGCTGCTGGACAGGGGCTCGG
CTGTTGGGCACTGACAATTCCGTGGTGTTGTCGGGGAAGCTGACGTCCTTTCCATGGCTGCTCGCCTGTG
TTGCCACCTGGATTCTGCGCGGGACGTCCTTCTGCTACGTCCCTTCGGCCCTCAATCCAGCGGACCTTCC
TTCCCGCGGCCTGCTGCCGGCTCTGCGGCCTCTTCCGCGTCTTCGCCTTCGCCCTCAGACGAGTCGGATC
TCCCTTTGGGCCGCCTCCCCGCCTGGAATTCGAGCTCGGTACGATCAGCCTCGACTGTGCCTTCTAGTTG
CCAGCCATCTGTTGTTTGCCCCTCCCCCGTGCCTTCCTTGACCCTGGAAGGTGCCACTCCCACTGTCCTT
TCCTAATAAAATGAGGAAATTGCATCGCATTGTCTGAGTAGGTGTCATTCTATTCTGGGGGGTGGGGTGG
GGCAGGACAGCAAGGGGGAGGATTGGGAAGACAATAGCCCAGCTTTTGTTCCCTTTAGTGAGGGTTAATT
GCGCGCTTGGCGTAATCATGGTCATMSSYKWWTYCWSTSYKMARKTGCARKCTGCCTATCAGAAGGTGGT
GGCTGGTGTGGCCAATGCCCTGGCTCACAAATACCACTGAGATCTTTTTCCCTCTGCCAAAAATTATGGG
GACATCATGAAGCCCCTTGAGCATCTGACTTCTGGCTAATAAAGGAAATTTATTTTCATTGCAATAGTGT
GTTGGAATTTTTTGTGTCTCTCACTCGGAAGGACATATGGGAGGGCAAATCATTTAAAACATCAGAATGA
GTATTTGGTTTAGAGTTTGGCAACATATGCCCATATGCTGGCTGCCATGAACAAAGGTTGGCTATAAAGA
GGTCATCAGTATATGAAACAGCCCCCTGCTGTCCATTCCTTATTCCATAGAAAAGCCTTGACTTGAGGTT
AGATTTTTTTTATATTTTGTTTTGTGTTATTTTTTTCTTTAACATCCCTAAAATTTTCCTTACATGTTTT
ACTAGCCAGATTTTTCCTCCTCTCCTGACTACTCCCAGTCATAGCTGTCCCTCTTCTCTTATGGAGATCC
CTCGACCTGCAGCCCAAGCTTGGCGTAATCATGGTCATAGCTGTTTCCTGTGTGAAATTGTTATCCGCTC
ACAATTCCACACAACATACGAGCCGGAAGCATAAAGTGTAAAGCCTGGGGTGCCTAATGAGTGAGCTAAC
TCACATTAATTGCGTTGCGCTCACTGCCCGCTTTCCAGTCGGGAAACCTGTCGTGCCAGCGGATCCGCAT
CTCAATTAGTCAGCAACCATAGTCCCGCCCCTAACTCCGCCCATCCCGCCCCTAACTCCGCCCAGTTCCG
CCCATTCTCCGCCCCATGGCTGACTAATTTTTTTTATTTATGCAGAGGCCGAGGCCGCCTCGGCCTCTGA
GCTATTCCAGAAGTAGTGAGGAGGCTTTTTTGGAGGCCTAGGCTTTTGCAAAAAGCTAACTTGTTTATTG
CAGCTTATAATGGTTACAAATAAAGCAATAGCATCACAAATTTCACAAATAAAGCATTTTTTTCACTGCA
TTCTAGTTGTGGTTTGTCCAAACTCATCAATGTATCTTATCATGTCTGGATCCGCTGCATTAATGAATCG
GCCAACGCGCGGGGAGAGGCGGTTTGCGTATTGGGCGCTCTTCCGCTTCCTCGCTCACTGACTCGCTGCG
CTCGGTCGTTCGGCTGCGGCGAGCGGTATCAGCTCACTCAAAGGCGGTAATACGGTTATCCACAGAATCA
GGGGATAACGCAGGAAAGAACATGTGAGCAAAAGGCCAGCAAAAGGCCAGGAACCGTAAAAAGGCCGCGT
TGCTGGCGTTTTTCCATAGGCTCCGCCCCCCTGACGAGCATCACAAAAATCGACGCTCAAGTCAGAGGTG
GCGAAACCCGACAGGACTATAAAGATACCAGGCGTTTCCCCCTGGAAGCTCCCTCGTGCGCTCTCCTGTT
CCGACCCTGCCGCTTACCGGATACCTGTCCGCCTTTCTCCCTTCGGGAAGCGTGGCGCTTTCTCATAGCT
CACGCTGTAGGTATCTCAGTTCGGTGTAGGTCGTTCGCTCCAAGCTGGGCTGTGTGCACGAACCCCCCGT
TCAGCCCGACCGCTGCGCCTTATCCGGTAACTATCGTCTTGAGTCCAACCCGGTAAGACACGACTTATCG
CCACTGGCAGCAGCCACTGGTAACAGGATTAGCAGAGCGAGGTATGTAGGCGGTGCTACAGAGTTCTTGA
AGTGGTGGCCTAACTACGGCTACACTAGAAGAACAGTATTTGGTATCTGCGCTCTGCTGAAGCCAGTTAC
CTTCGGAAAAAGAGTTGGTAGCTCTTGATCCGGCAAACAAACCACCGCTGGTAGCGGTGGTTTTTTTGTT
TGCAAGCAGCAGATTACGCGCAGAAAAAAAGGATCTCAAGAAGATCCTTTGATCTTTTCTACGGGGTCTG
ACGCTCAGTGGAACGAAAACTCACGTTAAGGGATTTTGGTCATGAGATTATCAAAAAGGATCTTCACCTA
GATCCTTTTAAATTAAAAATGAAGTTTTAAATCAATCTAAAGTATATATGAGTAAACTTGGTCTGACAGT
TACCAATGCTTAATCAGTGAGGCACCTATCTCAGCGATCTGTCTATTTCGTTCATCCATAGTTGCCTGAC
TCCCCGTCGTGTAGATAACTACGATACGGGAGGGCTTACCATCTGGCCCCAGTGCTGCAATGATACCGCG
AGACCCACGCTCACCGGCTCCAGATTTATCAGCAATAAACCAGCCAGCCGGAAGGGCCGAGCGCAGAAGT
GGTCCTGCAACTTTATCCGCCTCCATCCAGTCTATTAATTGTTGCCGGGAAGCTAGAGTAAGTAGTTCGC
CAGTTAATAGTTTGCGCAACGTTGTTGCCATTGCTACAGGCATCGTGGTGTCACGCTCGTCGTTTGGTAT
GGCTTCATTCAGCTCCGGTTCCCAACGATCAAGGCGAGTTACATGATCCCCCATGTTGTGCAAAAAAGCG
GTTAGCTCCTTCGGTCCTCCGATCGTTGTCAGAAGTAAGTTGGCCGCAGTGTTATCACTCATGGTTATGG
CAGCACTGCATAATTCTCTTACTGTCATGCCATCCGTAAGATGCTTTTCTGTGACTGGTGAGTACTCAAC
CAAGTCATTCTGAGAATAGTGTATGCGGCGACCGAGTTGCTCTTGCCCGGCGTCAATACGGGATAATACC
GCGCCACATAGCAGAACTTTAAAAGTGCTCATCATTGGAAAACGTTCTTCGGGGCGAAAACTCTCAAGGA
TCTTACCGCTGTTGAGATCCAGTTCGATGTAACCCACTCGTGCACCCAACTGATCTTCAGCATCTTTTAC
TTTCACCAGCGTTTCTGGGTGAGCAAAAACAGGAAGGCAAAATGCCGCAAAAAAGGGAATAAGGGCGACA
CGGAAATGTTGAATACTCATACTCTTCCTTTTTCAATATTATTGAAGCATTTATCAGGGTTATTGTCTCA
TGAGCGGATACATATTTGAATGTATTTAGAAAAATAAACAAATAGGGGTTCCGCGCACATTTCCCCGAAA
AGTGCCACCTG
Features (pLannotate 1.2.2; 24 found; start..end, strand, type, name):
      5..384     +  enhancer       CMV enhancer: human cytomegalovirus immediate early enhancer
    662..1678    +  intron         chimeric intron: chimera between introns from chicken β-actin and rabbit β-globin
   1676..1732    +  CDS            HBB (fragment): HBB_LEPEU - Experimental evidence at protein level: Swiss-Prot protein existence level 1. Involved in oxygen transport from the lung to the various peripheral tissues. From Lepus europaeus (European hare).
   1732..1750    +  misc_feature   MCS (fragment): multiple cloning site
   2459..3133    +  CDS            mNeonGreen: mNeonGreen is a basic (constitutively fluorescent) green/yellow fluorescent protein published in 2013, derived from Branchiostoma lanceolatum. It is reported to be a very rapidly-maturing monomer with moderate acid sensitivity.
   3134..3238    +  CDS            KCNJ2 (fragment): KCNJ2_HUMAN - Also known as IRK1. Experimental evidence at protein level: Swiss-Prot protein existence level 1. Probably participates in establishing action potential waveform and excitability of neuronal and muscle tissues. Inward rectifier potassium channels are characterized by a greater tendency to allow potassium to flow into the cell rather than out of it. Their voltage dependence is regulated by the concentration of extracellular potassium; as external potassium is raised, the voltage range of the channel opening shifts to more positive voltages. The inward rectification is mainly due t
   3283..3415    +  intron         chimeric intron: chimera between introns from human β-globin and immunoglobulin heavy chain genes
   3424..4012    +  misc_feature   WPRE: woodchuck hepatitis virus posttranscriptional regulatory element
   4016..4032    +  misc_feature   MCS (fragment): pUC18/19 multiple cloning site
   4045..4156    +  polyA_signal   bGH poly(A) signal: bovine growth hormone polyadenylation signal
   4252..4270    -  promoter       T3 promoter: promoter for bacteriophage T3 RNA polymerase
   4324..4377    +  CDS            HBB (fragment): HBB_PONPY - Experimental evidence at transcript level: Swiss-Prot protein existence level 2. Involved in oxygen transport from the lung to the various peripheral tissues. From Pongo pygmaeus (Bornean orangutan).
   4448..4503    +  polyA_signal   β-globin poly(A) signal: rabbit β-globin polyadenylation signal (Gil and Proudfoot, 1987)
   4888..4904    -  protein_bind   lac operator: The lac repressor binds to the lac operator to inhibit transcription in E. coli. This inhibition can be relieved by adding lactose or isopropyl-β-D-thiogalactopyranoside (IPTG). lac repressor encoded by lacI
   4912..4942    -  promoter       lac promoter: promoter for the E. coli lac operon
   4957..4978    -  protein_bind   CAP binding site: CAP binding activates transcription in the presence of cAMP. E. coli catabolite activator protein
   4991..5030    -  CDS            lacI (fragment): lac repressor; lacI; The lac repressor binds to the lac operator to inhibit transcription in E. coli. This inhibition can be relieved by adding lactose or isopropyl-β-D-thiogalactopyranoside (IPTG).
   5037..5059    +  promoter       SV40 promoter (fragment): SV40 enhancer and early promoter
   5083..5218    +  rep_origin     SV40 ori: SV40 origin of replication
   5238..5372    +  polyA_signal   SV40 poly(A) signal: SV40 polyadenylation signal
   5374..5428    -  CDS            lacI (fragment): lac repressor; lacI; The lac repressor binds to the lac operator to inhibit transcription in E. coli. This inhibition can be relieved by adding lactose or isopropyl-β-D-thiogalactopyranoside (IPTG).
   5611..6199    -  rep_origin     ori: high-copy-number ColE1/pMB1/pBR322/pUC origin of replication
   6370..7230    -  CDS            AmpR: β-lactamase; bla; confers resistance to ampicillin, carbenicillin, and related antibiotics
   7231..7335    -  promoter       AmpR promoter: bla
