[The description below was written by a language model from this plasmid's Addgene catalogue record and pLannotate feature annotations shown in this document.]
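Description:
pGP-CAG-Ace2N-4AA-mNeon A122D-WPRE-bGH-polyA is a 7.4 kb mammalian expression plasmid encoding a genetically encoded fluorescent voltage indicator. The backbone is recorded as unknown, but the annotated sequence shows a standard bacterial maintenance module: a high-copy ColE1/pUC-type origin and an AmpR (β-lactamase) cassette for ampicillin selection in E. coli. It also carries remnants of lac regulatory sequences and an SV40 origin with an SV40 polyadenylation signal. No mammalian selection marker is annotated, which fits use by transient transfection.

The payload is a 1,452 bp synthetic insert, Ace2N-4AA-mNeon with the A122D substitution (also listed as variant 487.6). It is driven by the CAG promoter, seen in the feature table as the CMV enhancer followed by the chicken β-actin/rabbit β-globin chimeric intron. The automated annotation detects the mNeonGreen coding region. The roughly 700 bp upstream of it is unlabelled and presumably holds the Ace2N rhodopsin voltage-sensing domain and the 4AA linker named in the construct. In sensors of this design, voltage-dependent changes in the rhodopsin modulate the brightness of the fused fluorescent protein, so membrane potential is read out optically.

Directly after mNeonGreen lies a KCNJ2 (Kir2.1) fragment, of the kind commonly used as a membrane trafficking/ER export signal. The catalogue entry lists a C-terminal soma localization targeting sequence, and the record does not make clear how these two relate. Downstream, a short chimeric intron, a WPRE and the bGH polyadenylation signal promote transcript stability and processing, with a residual rabbit β-globin poly(A) further along. The plasmid comes from work on optimizing the sensitivity of a rhodopsin-based voltage indicator, and its stated purpose is mammalian expression of this sensor variant.
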