Addgene plasmid #172911: pGP-CAG-Ace2N-4AA-mNeon A122D-WPRE-bGH-polyA
Purpose: Mammalian expression of voltage sensor
Depositing lab: GENIE Project. Depositing organization: HHMI, Janelia Research Campus. Publication: Sensitivity optimization of a rhodopsin-based fluorescent voltage indicator. Abdelfattah AS, Zheng J, Singh A, Huang YC, Reep D, Tsegaye G, Tsang A, Arthur BJ, Rehorova M, Olson CVL, Shuai Y, Zhang L, Fu TM, Milkie DE, Moya MV, Weber TD, Lemire AL, Baker CA, Falco N, Zheng Q, Grimm JB, Yip MC, Walpita D, Chase M, Campagnola L, Murphy GJ, Wong AM, Forest CR, Mertz J, Economo MN, Turner GC, Koyama M, Lin BJ, Betzig E, Novak O, Lavis LD, Svoboda K, Korff W, Chen TW, Schreiter ER, Hasseman JP, Kolb I. Neuron. 2023 Mar 28:S0896-6273(23)00205-2. doi: 10.1016/j.neuron.2023.03.009. PubMed 37015225.
Backbone
  Vector backbone: unknown
  Vector type: Mammalian Expression
Growth in bacteria
  Bacterial resistance: Ampicillin, 100 μg/mL
  Growth temperature: 37°C
  Growth strain: DH5alpha
  Copy number: High Copy
Gene/Insert
  Gene/Insert name: Ace2N-4AA-mNeon A122D (alt names: Ace2N-4AA-mNeon insert; variant 487.6)
  Species: Synthetic
  Insert size (bp): 1452
  Mutation: A122D
  Promoter: CAG
  Tag / fusion protein: soma localization targeting sequence (C terminal on insert)
  Cloning method: Gibson Cloning
  Sequencing primers: 5′ GGTTCGGCTTCTGGCGTGTGACC; 3′ TTAAAGCAGCGTATCCACAT
Terms and licenses: Academic/Nonprofit Terms; Industry Terms: Not Available to Industry
Depositor comments: Please visit https://doi.org/10.1101/2021.11.09.467909 for bioRxiv preprint.
How to cite: pGP-CAG-Ace2N-4AA-mNeon A122D-WPRE-bGH-polyA was a gift from GENIE Project (Addgene plasmid # 172911 ; http://n2t.net/addgene:172911 ; RRID:Addgene_172911)
